>Addgene plasmid #138516 | pBT138b-proD | addgene full sequence | sequence record 273047 | Addgene NGS Result
GGTCGGAACAGGAGAGCGCACGAGGGAGCTTCCAGGGGGAAACGCCTGGTATCTTTATAGTCCTGTCGGG
TTTCGCCACCTCTGACTTGAGCGTCGATTTTTGTGATGCTCGTCAGGGGGGCGGAGCCTATGGAAAAACG
CCAGCAACGCGGCCTTTTTACGGTTCCTGGCCTTTTGCTGGCCTTTTGCTCACATGTTCTTTCCTGCGTT
ATCCCCTGATTCTGTGGATAACCGTATTACCGCCTTTGAGTGAGCTGATACCGCTCGCCGCAGCCGAACG
ACCGAGCGCAGCGAGTCAGTGAGCGAGGAAGCGGATGAGCGCCTGATGCGGTATTTTCTCCTTACGCATC
TGTGCGGTATTTCACACCGCATATGGTGCACTCTCAGTACAATCTGCTCTGATGCCGCATAGTTAAGCCA
GTATACACTCCGCTATCGCTACGTGACTGGGTCATGGCTGCGCCCCGACACCCGCCAACACCCGCTGACG
CGCCCTGACGGGCTTGTCTGCTCCCGGCATCCGCTTACAGACAAGCTGTGACCGTCTCCGGGAGCTGCAT
GTGTCAGAGGTTTTCACCGTCATCACCGAAACGCGCGAGGCAGCTGCGGTAAAGCTCATCAGCGTGGTCG
TGAAGCGATTCACAGATGTCTGCCTGTTCATCCGCGTCCAGCTCGTTGAGTTTCTCCAGAAGCGTTAATG
TCTGGCTTCTGATAAAGCGGGCCATGTTAAGGGCGGTTTTTTCCTGTTTGGTCACTGATGCCTCCGTGTA
AGGGGGATTTCTGTTCATGGGGGTAATGATACCGATGAAACGAGAGAGGATGCTCACGATACGGGTTACT
GATGATGAACAAGAGGACATCCGGTCAAATAAAACGAAAGGCTCAGTCGAAAGACTGGGCCTTTCGTTTT
GCTGAGGAGACTTAGGGACTCTCACAGCTAACACCACGTCGTCCCTATCTGCTGCCCTAGGTCTATGAGT
GGTTGCTGGATAACTTTACGGGCATGCATAAGGCTCGTATAATATATTCAGGGAGACCACAACGGTTTCC
CTCTACAAATAATTTTGTTTAACTTTTACTAGAGTGGGACCCTACCTGCAGGTGCAGTACTACATCATCA
GGCATGAACACGATTAACATCGCTAAGAACGACTTCTCTGACATCGAACTGGCTGCTATCCCGTTCAACA
CTCTGGCTGACCATTACGGTGAGCGTTTAGCTCGCGAACAGTTGGCCCTTGAGCATGAGTCTTACGAGAT
GGGTGAAGCACGCTTCCGCAAGATGTTTGAGTGATAACTTAAAGCTGGTGAGGTTGCGGATAACGCTGCC
GCCAAGCCTCTCATCACTACCCTACTCCCTAAGATGATTGCACGCATCAACGACTGGTTTGAGGAAGTGA
AAGCTAAGCGCGGCAAGCGCCCGACAGCCTTCCAGTTCCTGCAAGAAATCAAGCCGGAAGCCGTAGCGTA
CATCACCATTAAGACCACTCTGGCTTGCCTAACCAGTGCTGACAATACAACCGTTCAGGCTGTAGCAAGC
GCAATCGGTCGGGCCATTGAGGACGAGGCTCGCTTCGGTCGTATCCGTGACCTTAAAGCTAAGCACTTCA
AGAAAAACGTTGAGGAACAACTCAACAAGCGCGTAGGGCACGTCTACAAGAAAGCATTTATGCAAGTTGT
CGAGGCTGACATGCTCTCTAAGGGTCTACTCGGTGGCGAGGCGTGGTCTTCGTGGCATAAGGAAGACTCT
ATTCATGTAGGAGTACGCTGCATCGAGATGCTCATTGAGTCAACCGGAATGGTTAGCTTACACCGCCAAA
ATGCTGGCGTAGTAGGTCAAGACTCTGAGACTATCGAACTCGCACCTGAATACGCTGAGGCTATCGCAAC
CCGTGCAGGTGCGCTGGCTGGCATCTCTCCGATGTTCCAACCTTGCGTAGTTCCTCCTAAGCCGTGGACT
GGCATTACTGGTGGTGGCTATTGGGCTAACGGTCGTCGTCCTCTGGCGCTGGTGCGTACTCACAGTAAGA
AAGCACTGATGCGCTACGAAGACGTTTACATGCCTGAGGTGTACAAAGCGATTAACATTGCGCAAAACAC
CGCATGGAAAATCAACAAGAAAGTCCTAGCGGTCGCCAACGTAATCACCAAGTGGAAGCATTGTCCGGTC
GAGGACATCCCTGCGATTGAGCGTGAAGAACTCCCGATGAAACCGGAAGACATCGACATGAATCCTGAGG
CTCTCACCGCGTGGAAACGTGCTGCCGCTGCTGTGTACCGCAAGGACAAGGCTCGCAAGTCTCGCCGTAT
CAGCCTTGAGTTCATGCTTGAGCAAGCCAATAAGTTTGCTAACCATAAGGCCATCTGGTTCCCTTACAAC
ATGGACTGGCGCGGTCGTGTTTACGCTGTGTCAATGTTCAACCCGCAAGGTAACGATATGACCAAAGGAC
TGCTTACGCTGGCGAAAGGTAAACCAATCGGTAAGGAAGGTTACTACTGGCTGAAAATCCACGGTGCAAA
CTGTGCGGGTGTCGATAAGGTTCCGTTCCCTGAGCGCATCAAGTTCATTGAGGAAAACCACGAGAACATC
ATGGCTTGCGCTAAGTCTCCACTGGAGAACACTTGGTGGGCTGAGCAAGATTCTCCGTTCTGCTTCCTTG
CGTTCTGCTTTGAGTACGCTGGGGTACAGCACCACGGCCTGAGCTATAACTGCTCCCTTCCGCTGGCGTT
TGACGGGTCTTGCTCTGGCATCCAGCACTTCTCCGCGATGCTCCGAGATGAGGTAGGTGGTCGCGCGGTT
AACTTGCTTCCTAGTGAAACCGTTCAGGACATCTACGGGATTGTTGCTAAGAAAGTCAACGAGATTCTAC
AAGCAGACGCAATCAATGGGACCGATAACGAAGTAGTTACCGTGACCGATGAGAACACTGGTGAAATCTC
TGAGAAAGTCAAGCTGGGCACTAAGGCACTGGCTGGTCAATGGCTGGCTTACGGTGTTACTCGCAGTGTG
ACTAAGCGTTCAGTCATGACGCTGGCTTACGGGTCCAAAGAGTTCGGCTTCCGTCAACAAGTGCTGGAAG
ATACCATTCAGCCAGCTATTGATTCCGGCAAGGGTCTGATGTTCACTCAGCCGAATCAGGCTGCTGGATA
CATGGCTAAGCTGATTTGGGAATCTGTGAGCGTGACGGTGGTAGCTGCGGTTGAAGCAATGAACTGGCTT
AAGTCTGCTGCTAAGCTGCTGGCTGCTGAGGTCAAAGATAAGAAGACTGGAGAGATTCTTCGCAAGCGTT
GCGCTGTGCATTGGGTAACTCCTGATGGTTTCCCTGTGTGGCAGGAATACAAGAAGCCTATTCAGACGCG
CTTGAACCTGATGTTCCTCGGTCAGTTCCGCTTACAGCCTACCATTAACACCAACAAAGATAGCGAGATT
GATGCACACAAACAGGAGTCTGGTATCGCTCCTAACTTTGTACACAGCCAAGACGGTAGCCACCTTCGTA
AGACTGTAGTGTGGGCACACGAGAAGTACGGTATCGAATCTTTTGCACTGATTCACGACTCCTTCGGTAC
CATTCCGGCTGACGCTGCGAACCTGTTCAAAGCAGTGCGCGAAACTATGGTTGACACATATGAGTCTTGT
GATGTACTGGCTGATTTCTACGACCAGTTCGCTGACCAGTTGCACGAGTCTCAATTGGACAAAATGCCAG
CACTTCCGGCTAAAGGTAACTTGAACCTCCGTGACATCTTAGAGTCCGACTTCGCGTTCGCCTAATGGCA
CTCCTCAGCAAATATAATGACCCTCTTGATAACCCAAGAGGGCATTTTTTAATGCCCATGGCGTTTATTT
GCCGACTACCTTGGTGATCTCGCCTTTCACGTAGTGGACAAATTCTTCCAACTGATCTGCGCGCGAGGCC
AAGCGATCTTCTTCTTGTCCAAGATAAGCCTGTCTAGCTTCAAGTATGACGGGCTGATACTGGGCCGGCA
GGCGCTCCATTGCCCAGTCGGCAGCGACATCCTTCGGCGCGATTTTGCCGGTTACTGCGCTGTACCAAAT
GCGGGACAACGTAAGCACTACATTTCGCTCATCGCCAGCCCAGTCGGGCGGCGAGTTCCATAGCGTTAAG
GTTTCATTTAGCGCCTCAAATAGATCCTGTTCAGGAACCGGATCAAAGAGTTCCTCCGCCGCTGGACCTA
CCAAGGCAACGCTATGTTCTCTTGCTTTTGTCAGCAAGATAGCCAGATCAATGTCGATCGTGGCTGGCTC
GAAGATACCTGCAAGAATGTCATTGCGCTGCCATTCTCCAAATTGCAGTTCGCGCTTAGCTGGATAACGC
CACGGAATGATGTCGTCGTGCACAACAATGGTGACTTCTACAGCGCGGAGAATCTCGCTCTCTCCAGGGG
AAGCCGAAGTTTCCAAAAGGTCGTTGATCAAAGCTCGCCGCGTTGTTTCATCAAGCCTTACGGTCACCGT
AACCAGCAAATCAATATCACTGTGTGGCTTCAGGCCGCCATCCACTGCGGAGCCGTACAAATGTACGGCC
AGCAACGTCGGTTCGAGATGGCGCTCGATGACGCCAACTACCTCTGATAGTTGAGTCGATACTTCGGCGA
TCACCGCTTCCCTCATACTCTTCCTTTTTCAATATTATTGAAGCATTTATCAGGGTTATTGTCTCATGAG
CGTATACATATTTGAATGTATTTAGAAAAATAGGCCAAATAGGGTTTGAGATCCTTTTTTTCTGCGCGTA
ATCTGCTGCTTGCAAACAAAAAAACCACCGCTACCAGCGGTGGTTTGTTTGCCGGATCAAGAGCTACCAC
CTCTTTTTCCGAAGGTAACTGGCTTCAGCAGAGCGCAGATACCAAATACTGTCCTTCTAGTGTAGCCGTA
GTTAGGCCACCACTTCAAGAACTCTGTAGCACCGCCTACATACCTCGCTCTGCTAATCCTGTTACCAGTG
GCTGCTGCCAGTGGCGATAAGTCGTGTCTTACCGGGTTGGACTCAAGACGATAGTTACCGGATAAGGCGC
AGCGGTCGGGCTGAACGGGGGGTTCGTGCACACAGCCCAGCTTGGAGCGAACGACCTACACCGAACTGAG
ATACCTACAGCGTGAGCTATGAGAAAGCGCCACGCTTCCCGAAGGGAGAAAGGCGGACAGGTATCCGGTA
AGCGGCAG
Features (pLannotate 1.2.2; 9 found; start..end, strand, type, name):
    322..462     -  misc_feature   bom: basis of mobility region from pBR322
    564..755     -  CDS            rop: Rop protein, which maintains plasmids at low copy number; rop
    796..852     +  CDS            mbeC (fragment): MBEC_ECOLX - Experimental evidence at protein level: Swiss-Prot protein existence level 1. Required for efficient mobilization of ColE1 plasmid and is thus essential to promote the specific transfer of the plasmid during conjugation. Probably functions by inducing DNA bending, helping the MbeA relaxase to melt the DNA around the nic site and cleave the phosphodiester bond. Binds specifically double-stranded DNA (dsDNA) containing the ColE1 oriT but does not recognize the inverted repeat (IR). From Escherichia coli.
    866..910     +  terminator     rrnB T1 terminator: transcription terminator T1 from the E. coli rrnB gene
    929..994     +  CDS            sspB (fragment): SSPB_ECOLI - Experimental evidence at protein level: Swiss-Prot protein existence level 1. Also stimulates degradation of the N-terminus of RseA (residues 1-108, alone or in complex with sigma-E) by ClpX-ClpP in a non-ssrA-mediated fashion. From Escherichia coli (strain K12).
   1124..3772    +  CDS            RPOL_BPT7: Experimental evidence at protein level: Swiss-Prot protein existence level 1. Highly processive DNA-dependent RNA polymerase that catalyzes the transcription of class II and class III viral genes. Recognizes a specific promoter sequence and enters first into an 'abortive phase' where very short transcripts are synthesized and released before proceeding to the processive transcription of long RNA chains. Unwinds the double-stranded DNA to expose the coding strand for templating. Participates in the initiation of viral DNA replication presumably by making primers accessible to the DNA polymerase
   3845..4636    -  CDS            SmR: aminoglycoside adenylyltransferase (Murphy, 1985); aadA; confers resistance to spectinomycin and streptomycin
   4637..4722    -  promoter       AmpR promoter (fragment): bla
   4736..136     +  rep_origin     ori (across the origin): high-copy-number ColE1/pMB1/pBR322/pUC origin of replication
