[The description below was written by a language model from this plasmid's Addgene catalogue record and pLannotate feature annotations shown in this document.]
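Description:
pBT138b-proD is a 5.2 kb bacterial accessory plasmid from a phage-assisted evolution study aimed at improving an adenine base editor. Its catalogued purpose is given only as "P3e", which suggests it is one variant of the third host-cell plasmid in that selection system, although the record does not spell this out. The backbone is listed as "pCMV with a BR322 origin". The annotated features, however, are purely prokaryotic: a ColE1/pBR322-type origin spanning the sequence start, accompanied by the bom mobility region and the rop gene, which holds pBR322-family replicons at a lower copy number. A short mbeC fragment is probably just residual ColE1-derived sequence. Selection is by spectinomycin through the aadA (SmR) aminoglycoside adenylyltransferase gene, which is driven by a fragment of the bla (AmpR) promoter. No mammalian elements are annotated.

The payload is the T7 RNA polymerase coding sequence, placed downstream of an rrnB T1 terminator that insulates it from upstream read-through transcription. No promoter was detected by the annotation. The "proD" in the name suggests the insulated constitutive proD promoter, but the record does not confirm this, and the short sspB-like match just upstream of the polymerase gene is unexplained. In selection circuits of this kind, T7 RNAP typically links the activity under evolution to transcription of an essential phage gene from a T7 promoter on another plasmid. The record does not say whether this copy carries inactivating mutations for the editor to correct, so the exact role of this construct should be checked against the associated publication.
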