Addgene plasmid #138516: pBT138b-proD
Purpose: P3e
Depositing lab: David Liu. Depositing organization: Broad Institute. Publication: Phage-assisted evolution of an adenine base editor with improved Cas domain compatibility and activity. Richter MF, Zhao KT, Eton E, Lapinaite A, Newby GA, Thuronyi BW, Wilson C, Koblan LW, Zeng J, Bauer DE, Doudna JA, Liu DR. Nat Biotechnol. 2020 Jul;38(7):883-891. doi: 10.1038/s41587-020-0453-z. Epub 2020 Mar 16. PubMed 32433547.
Backbone
  Vector backbone: pCMV with a BR322 origin
  Vector type: Synthetic Biology
Growth in bacteria
  Bacterial resistance: Spectinomycin, 50 μg/mL
  Growth temperature: 37°C
  Growth strain: DH5alpha
  Copy number: Unknown
Gene/Insert
  Gene/Insert name: T7-RNAP
  Species: Other
  Cloning method: Unknown
Terms and licenses: Academic/Nonprofit Terms; Industry Terms: Not Available to Industry
How to cite: pBT138b-proD was a gift from David Liu (Addgene plasmid # 138516 ; http://n2t.net/addgene:138516 ; RRID:Addgene_138516)
